Addgene plasmid #143272: TFORF1435
Purpose: Lentiviral vector for overexpressing transcription factor ORFs with unique 24-bp barcodes. Barcodes facilitate identification of transcription factors in pooled screens.
Depositing lab: Feng Zhang. Depositing organization: Broad Institute. Publication: A transcription factor atlas of directed differentiation. Joung J, Ma S, Tay T, Geiger-Schuller KR, Kirchgatterer PC, Verdine VK, Guo B, Arias-Garcia MA, Allen WE, Singh A, Kuksenko O, Abudayyeh OO, Gootenberg JS, Fu Z, Macrae RK, Buenrostro JD, Regev A, Zhang F. Cell. 2023 Jan 5;186(1):209-229.e26. doi: 10.1016/j.cell.2022.11.026. PubMed 36608654.
Backbone
  Vector backbone: pLX_TRC317
  Backbone manufacturer: Broad Institute Genetic Perturbation Platform
  Backbone size w/o insert (bp): 8264
  Vector type: Mammalian Expression, Lentiviral
  Selectable markers: Puromycin
Growth in bacteria
  Bacterial resistance: Ampicillin, 100 μg/mL
  Growth temperature: 37°C
  Growth strain: NEB Stable
  Copy number: High Copy
Gene/Insert
  Gene/Insert name: NFKBIE
  Species: H. sapiens (human)
  Insert size (bp): 1604
  Entrez Gene: NFKBIE (a.k.a. IKBE)
  Promoter: EF1a
  Cloning method: Unknown
  Sequencing primers: 5′ GGGTGGAGACTGAAGTTAGGCCAG; 3′ CACATAGCGTAAAAGGAGCAACATAG
Terms and licenses: Academic/Nonprofit Terms; Industry Terms: Not Available to Industry
Depositor comments: NM_004556,ENST00000275015 . The transcription factor ORF portion of this plasmid was synthesized by Genewiz. Please test multiple small colonies in case of plasmid recombination. To make this collection available in a timely manner, a portion of this collection was not fully sequenced by Addgene. If an Addgene verified full plasmid sequence is not available, please contact us prior to placing an order to request the full sequence.
How to cite: TFORF1435 was a gift from Feng Zhang (Addgene plasmid # 143272 ; http://n2t.net/addgene:143272 ; RRID:Addgene_143272)
