[The description below was written by a language model from this plasmid's Addgene catalogue record and pLannotate feature annotations shown in this document.]
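Description:
TFORF1435 is a lentiviral mammalian expression plasmid built on the pLX_TRC317 backbone from the Broad Institute Genetic Perturbation Platform, carrying the human NFKBIE open reading frame (also known as IKBE). It belongs to a barcoded transcription factor ORF collection in which each construct carries a unique 24-bp barcode so that the ORF can be identified in pooled overexpression screens. The feature table does not annotate the barcode itself. In bacteria the plasmid is maintained through a high-copy ColE1/pUC-type origin and selected with ampicillin via the β-lactamase gene. An f1 origin and remnants of a lac/lacZα cloning region flanked by T7 and T3 promoters are also present in the backbone. The depositor notes that recombination can occur, as is common for LTR-containing plasmids.

The viral cassette has a third-generation, self-inactivating layout. An RSV promoter drives a truncated HIV-1 5' LTR, followed by the Ψ packaging signal with a gag fragment, the Rev response element for Rev-dependent nuclear export of the genomic RNA, a cPPT/CTS element, and a ΔU3 3' LTR with a downstream SV40 polyadenylation signal. Within the provirus, an SV40 early promoter/origin segment sits upstream of the puromycin N-acetyltransferase gene, allowing selection of transduced cells. The EF-1α promoter separately drives constitutive expression of NFKBIE, whose product inhibits NF-κB by retaining it in the cytoplasm. A WPRE downstream of the ORF enhances transcript stability and expression. A short annotated U6 promoter fragment lies between the ORF and the WPRE, and its role is not stated in the record. The construct is intended for lentiviral overexpression of NFKBIE in mammalian cells, individually or as part of pooled screens such as directed differentiation studies.
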