Features (pLannotate 1.2.2; 31 found; start..end, strand, type, name):
      5..231     +  promoter       RSV promoter: Rous sarcoma virus enhancer/promoter
    232..412     +  LTR            5' LTR (truncated): truncated 5' long terminal repeat (LTR) from HIV-1
    459..584     +  misc_feature   HIV-1 Ψ: packaging signal of human immunodeficiency virus type 1
    568..931     +  CDS            HIV-1 gag (fragment): gag protein from human immunodeficiency virus 1; gag
   1077..1310    +  misc_feature   RRE: The Rev response element (RRE) of HIV-1 allows for Rev-dependent mRNA export from the nucleus to the cytoplasm.
   1687..1713    +  CDS            Rev (fragment): human immunodeficiency virus 1 (HIV-1) Rev protein; rev; enhances nuclear export of unspliced and incompletely spliced viral mRNAs
   1720..1743    +  promoter       SV40 promoter (fragment): SV40 early promoter
   1744..1815    +  promoter       SV40 promoter (fragment): SV40 enhancer and early promoter
   1839..1974    +  rep_origin     SV40 ori: SV40 origin of replication
   2020..2616    +  CDS            PuroR (fragment): puromycin N-acetyltransferase; pac from Streptomyces; confers resistance to puromycin
   2665..2782    +  misc_feature   cPPT/CTS: central polypurine tract and central termination sequence of HIV-1
   2847..2913    +  CDS            small t antigen (fragment): SV40 (simian virus 40) small t antigen
   2920..4098    +  promoter       EF-1α promoter: strong constitutive promoter for human elongation factor EF-1α
   4115..5614    +  CDS            NFKBIE: IKBE_HUMAN - Also known as IKBE. Experimental evidence at protein level: Swiss-Prot protein existence level 1. Inhibits NF-kappa-B by complexing with and trapping it in the cytoplasm. Inhibits DNA-binding of NF-kappa-B p50-p65 and p50-c-Rel complexes. From Homo sapiens (Human).
   5630..5683    +  promoter       U6 promoter (fragment): RNA polymerase III promoter for human U6 snRNA
   5725..6313    +  misc_feature   WPRE: woodchuck hepatitis virus posttranscriptional regulatory element
   6364..6383    +  misc_feature   cPPT/CTS (fragment): central polypurine tract and central termination sequence of HIV-1
   6385..6618    +  LTR            3' LTR (ΔU3): self-inactivating 3' long terminal repeat (LTR) from HIV-1
   6696..6817    +  polyA_signal   SV40 poly(A) signal: SV40 polyadenylation signal
   6857..6992    +  rep_origin     SV40 ori: SV40 origin of replication
   7013..7031    -  promoter       T7 promoter: promoter for bacteriophage T7 RNA polymerase
   7039..7194    +  CDS            lacZα (fragment): LacZα fragment of β-galactosidase; lacZ fragment
   7199..7627    +  rep_origin     f1 ori (sequence partly withheld): f1 bacteriophage origin of replication; arrow indicates direction of (+) strand synthesis
   7680..7784    +  promoter       AmpR promoter: bla
   7785..8645    +  CDS            AmpR: β-lactamase; bla; confers resistance to ampicillin, carbenicillin, and related antibiotics
   8816..9404    +  rep_origin     ori: high-copy-number ColE1/pMB1/pBR322/pUC origin of replication
   9587..9679    +  CDS            lacI (fragment): lac repressor; lacI; The lac repressor binds to the lac operator to inhibit transcription in E. coli. This inhibition can be relieved by adding lactose or isopropyl-β-D-thiogalactopyranoside (IPTG).
   9692..9713    +  protein_bind   CAP binding site: CAP binding activates transcription in the presence of cAMP. E. coli catabolite activator protein
   9728..9758    +  promoter       lac promoter: promoter for the E. coli lac operon
   9766..9782    +  protein_bind   lac operator: The lac repressor binds to the lac operator to inhibit transcription in E. coli. This inhibition can be relieved by adding lactose or isopropyl-β-D-thiogalactopyranoside (IPTG). lac repressor encoded by lacI
   9827..9845    +  promoter       T3 promoter: promoter for bacteriophage T3 RNA polymerase
>Addgene plasmid #143272 | TFORF1435 | addgene full sequence | sequence record 397427 | Addgene NGS Result
TTAATGTAGTCTTATGCAATACTCTTGTAGTCTTGCAACATGGTAACGATGAGTTAGCAACATGCCTTAC
AAGGAGAGAAAAAGCACCGTGCATGCCGATTGGTGGAAGTAAGGTGGTACGATCGTGCCTTATTAGGAAG
GCAACAGACGGGTCTGACATGGATTGGACGAACCACTGAATTGCCGCATTGCAGAGATATTGTATTTAAG
TGCCTAGCTCGATACATAAACGGGTCTCTCTGGTTAGACCAGATCTGAGCCTGGGAGCTCTCTGGCTAAC
TAGGGAACCCACTGCTTAAGCCTCAATAAAGCTTGCCTTGAGTGCTTCAAGTAGTGTGTGCCCGTCTGTT
GTGTGACTCTGGTAACTAGAGATCCCTCAGACCCTTTTAGTCAGTGTGGAAAATCTCTAGCAGTGGCGCC
CGAACAGGGACTTGAAAGCGAAAGGGAAACCAGAGGAGCTCTCTCGACGCAGGACTCGGCTTGCTGAAGC
GCGCACGGCAAGAGGCGAGGGGCGGCGACTGGTGAGTACGCCAAAAATTTTGACTAGCGGAGGCTAGAAG
GAGAGAGATGGGTGCGAGAGCGTCAGTATTAAGCGGGGGAGAATTAGATCGCGATGGGAAAAAATTCGGT
TAAGGCCAGGGGGAAAGAAAAAATATAAATTAAAACATATAGTATGGGCAAGCAGGGAGCTAGAACGATT
CGCAGTTAATCCTGGCCTGTTAGAAACATCAGAAGGCTGTAGACAAATACTGGGACAGCTACAACCATCC
CTTCAGACAGGATCAGAAGAACTTAGATCATTATATAATACAGTAGCAACCCTCTATTGTGTGCATCAAA
GGATAGAGATAAAAGACACCAAGGAAGCTTTAGACAAGATAGAGGAAGAGCAAAACAAAAGTAAGACCAC
CGCACAGCAAGCGGCCGCTGATCTTCAGACCTGGAGGAGGAGATATGAGGGACAATTGGAGAAGTGAATT
ATATAAATATAAAGTAGTAAAAATTGAACCATTAGGAGTAGCACCCACCAAGGCAAAGAGAAGAGTGGTG
CAGAGAGAAAAAAGAGCAGTGGGAATAGGAGCTTTGTTCCTTGGGTTCTTGGGAGCAGCAGGAAGCACTA
TGGGCGCAGCGTCAATGACGCTGACGGTACAGGCCAGACAATTATTGTCTGGTATAGTGCAGCAGCAGAA
CAATTTGCTGAGGGCTATTGAGGCGCAACAGCATCTGTTGCAACTCACAGTCTGGGGCATCAAGCAGCTC
CAGGCAAGAATCCTGGCTGTGGAAAGATACCTAAAGGATCAACAGCTCCTGGGGATTTGGGGTTGCTCTG
GAAAACTCATTTGCACCACTGCTGTGCCTTGGAATGCTAGTTGGAGTAATAAATCTCTGGAACAGATTTG
GAATCACACGACCTGGATGGAGTGGGACAGAGAAATTAACAATTACACAAGCTTAATACACTCCTTAATT
GAAGAATCGCAAAACCAGCAAGAAAAGAATGAACAAGAATTATTGGAATTAGATAAATGGGCAAGTTTGT
GGAATTGGTTTAACATAACAAATTGGCTGTGGTATATAAAATTATTCATAATGATAGTAGGAGGCTTGGT
AGGTTTAAGAATAGTTTTTGCTGTACTTTCTATAGTGAATAGAGTTAGGCAGGGATATTCACCATTATCG
TTTCAGACCCACCTCCCAACCCCGAGGGGACCCATGCATTGCATCTCAATTAGTCAGCAACCAGGTGTGG
AAAGTCCCCAGGCTCCCCAGCAGGCAGAAGTATGCAAAGCATGCGTCTCAATTAGTCAGCAACCATAGTC
CCGCCCCTAACTCCGCCCATCCCGCCCCTAACTCCGCCCAGTTCCGCCCATTCTCCGCCCCATGGCTGAC
TAATTTTTTTTATTTATGCAGAGGCCGAGGCCGCCTCGGCCTCTGAGCTATTCCAGAAGTAGTGAGGAGG
CTTTTTTGGAGGCCTAGGCTTTTGCAAAAAGCTTTCTAGAGGTACCACCGGAGCTTACCATGACCGAGTA
CAAGCCCACGGTGCGCCTCGCCACCCGCGACGACGTCCCCAGGGCCGTACGCACCCTCGCCGCCGCGTTC
GCCGACTACCCCGCCACGCGCCACACCGTCGATCCGGACCGCCACATCGAGCGGGTCACCGAGCTGCAAG
AACTCTTCCTCACGCGCGTCGGGCTCGACATCGGCAAGGTGTGGGTCGCGGACGACGGCGCCGCCGTGGC
GGTCTGGACCACGCCGGAGAGCGTCGAAGCGGGGGCGGTGTTCGCCGAGATCGGCCCGCGCATGGCCGAG
TTGAGCGGTTCCCGGCTGGCCGCGCAGCAACAGATGGAAGGCCTCCTGGCGCCGCACCGGCCCAAGGAGC
CCGCGTGGTTCCTGGCCACCGTCGGCGTCTCGCCCGACCACCAGGGCAAGGGTCTGGGCAGCGCCGTCGT
GCTCCCCGGAGTGGAGGCGGCCGAGCGCGCCGGGGTGCCCGCCTTCCTGGAGACCTCCGCGCCCCGCAAC
CTCCCCTTCTACGAGCGGCTCGGCTTCACCGTCACCGCCGACGTCGAGGTGCCCGAAGGACCGCGCACCT
GGTGCATGACCCGCAAGCCCGGTGCCAGTTAACGAATTCTAGATCTTGAGACAAATGGCAGTATTCATCC
ACAATTTTAAAAGAAAAGGGGGGATTGGGGGGTACAGTGCAGGGGAAAGAATAGTAGACATAATAGCAAC
AGACATACAAACTAAAGAATTACAAAAACAAATTACAAAAATTCAAAATTTTCGGGTTTATTACAGGGAC
AGCAGAGATCCACTTTGGCGCCGGCTCGAGGCCTGCAGGTGCAAAGATGGATAAAGTTTTAAACAGAGAG
GAATCTTTGCAGCTAATGGACCTTCTAGGTCTTGAAAGGAGTGGGAATTGGCTCCGGTGCCCGTCAGTGG
GCAGAGCGCACATCGCCCACAGTCCCCGAGAAGTTGGGGGGAGGGGTCGGCAATTGAACCGGTGCCTAGA
GAAGGTGGCGCGGGGTAAACTGGGAAAGTGATGTCGTGTACTGGCTCCGCCTTTTTCCCGAGGGTGGGGG
AGAACCGTATATAAGTGCAGTAGTCGCCGTGAACGTTCTTTTTCGCAACGGGTTTGCCGCCAGAACACAG
GTAAGTGCCGTGTGTGGTTCCCGCGGGCCTGGCCTCTTTACGGGTTATGGCCCTTGCGTGCCTTGAATTA
CTTCCACCTGGCTGCAGTACGTGATTCTTGATCCCGAGCTTCGGGTTGGAAGTGGGTGGGAGAGTTCGAG
GCCTTGCGCTTAAGGAGCCCCTTCGCCTCGTGCTTGAGTTGAGGCCTGGCCTGGGCGCTGGGGCCGCCGC
GTGCGAATCTGGTGGCACCTTCGCGCCTGTCTCGCTGCTTTCGATAAGTCTCTAGCCATTTAAAATTTTT
GATGACCTGCTGCGACGCTTTTTTTCTGGCAAGATAGTCTTGTAAATGCGGGCCAAGATCTGCACACTGG
TATTTCGGTTTTTGGGGCCGCGGGCGGCGACGGGGCCCGTGCGTCCCAGCGCACATGTTCGGCGAGGCGG
GGCCTGCGAGCGCGGCCACCGAGAATCGGACGGGGGTAGTCTCAAGCTGGCCGGCCTGCTCTGGTGCCTG
GCCTCGCGCCGCCGTGTATCGCCCCGCCCTGGGCGGCAAGGCTGGCCCGGTCGGCACCAGTTGCGTGAGC
GGAAAGATGGCCGCTTCCCGGCCCTGCTGCAGGGAGCTCAAAATGGAGGACGCGGCGCTCGGGAGAGCGG
GCGGGTGAGTCACCCACACAAAGGAAAAGGGCCTTTCCGTCCTCAGCCGTCGCTTCATGTGACTCCACGG
AGTACCGGGCGCCGTCCAGGCACCTCGATTAGTTCTCGAGCTTTTGGAGTACGTCGTCTTTAGGTTGGGG
GGAGGGGTTTTATGCGATGGAGTTTCCCCACACTGAGTGGGTGGAGACTGAAGTTAGGCCAGCTTGGCAC
TTGATGTAATTCTCCTTGGAATTTGCCCTTTTTGAGTTTGGATCTTGGTTCATTCTCAAGCCTCAGACAG
TGGTTCAAAGTTTTTTTCTTCCATTTCAGGTGTCGTGAGGCTAGCACCGCCACCATGAATCAACGAAGGA
GTGAGTCAAGGCCCGGGAACCACAGACTCCAAGCCTACGCAGAGCCCGGGAAGGGGGATTCCGGAGGGGC
GGGGCCTCTTTCCGGAAGCGCCCGCCGGGGGCGGGGAGGGGGCGGGGCCATCCGCGTGAGGCGACCCTGT
TGGTCCGGAGGGGCGGGGCGAGGAGGAGGACCCGCTTGGGCGGTTCGGCTGCCCACAGTAACCGCTGGGT
GGACCTGGCCAGCGCTCCGAACCTTGTCCTCGCTGCGCGCCGGCCCCTCGGAGCCCCACAGCCCGGGAAG
GAGGCCGCCGCGGGCCGGGCGCCCGCTCTGCCAAGCGGACCCGCAACCCGGAAAGGCGGCGCGGCGGAGC
CTGGAGCCGGATCCTGCTCAGACCGGGCCCCGGCCGGCCAGAGCCGCGGGCATGTCGGAGGCGCGGAAGG
GGCCGGACGAGGCGGAGGAGAGCCAGTACGACTCTGGCATTGAGTCTCTGCGCTCTCTGCGCTCCCTACC
CGAGTCCACCTCGGCTCCAGCCTCCGGGCCCTCGGACGGCAGCCCCCAGCCCTGCACCCATCCTCCGGGA
CCCGTCAAGGAACCACAGGAGAAGGAAGACGCGGATGGGGAGCGGGCTGATTCCACCTATGGCTCCTCCT
CGCTCACCTACACCCTGTCCTTGCTGGGGGGCCCCGAGGCTGAGGACCCGGCCCCACGCCTGCCACTCCC
CCACGTGGGGGCGCTGAGCCCTCAGCAGCTGGAAGCACTCACTTACATCTCCGAGGACGGAGACACGCTG
GTCCACCTGGCAGTGATTCATGAGGCCCCAGCGGTGCTGCTCTGTTGCCTGGCTTTGCTGCCCCAGGAGG
TCCTGGACATTCAAAATAACCTTTACCAGACAGCACTCCATCTGGCTGTACATCTGGACCAACCGGGCGC
AGTTCGGGCACTGGTGCTGAAGGGGGCCAGCCGGGCACTACAGGACCGGCATGGTGACACAGCCCTTCAT
GTGGCCTGCCAGCGCCAGCACTTGGCCTGTGCCCGCTGCCTGCTGGAAGGGCGGCCAGAGCCAGGCAGAG
GAACATCTCACTCTCTGGACCTCCAGCTGCAAAACTGGCAAGGTCTGGCTTGTCTCCACATTGCCACCCT
TCAGAAGAACCAACCACTCATGGAATTGCTGCTTCGGAATGGAGCTGACATTGATGTGCAGGAGGGCACC
AGTGGTAAGACAGCGCTGCACCTGGCTGTGGAAACCCAAGAGCGGGGCCTGGTACAGTTCCTGCTCCAGG
CTGGTGCCCAGGTAGATGCCCGCATGCTGAACGGGTGCACACCCCTGCACCTGGCAGCTGGCCGGGGTCT
CATGGGCATCTCATCCACTCTGTGCAAGGCGGGTGCTGACTCCCTGCTGCGGAATGTGGAGGATGAGACG
CCCCAGGACCTGACTGAGGAATCCCTTGTCCTTTTGCCCTTTGATGACCTGAAGATCTCAGGGAAACTGC
TGCTGTGTACCGACTAGTAATGAACTAGTCCGTAACTTGAAAGTATTTCGATTTCTTGGCTTTATATATC
TTGTGGAAAGGACGACAGCTTAAGTGTGACATTGAGTCCACGCGTTAAGTCGACAATCAACCTCTGGATT
ACAAAATTTGTGAAAGATTGACTGGTATTCTTAACTATGTTGCTCCTTTTACGCTATGTGGATACGCTGC
TTTAATGCCTTTGTATCATGCTATTGCTTCCCGTATGGCTTTCATTTTCTCCTCCTTGTATAAATCCTGG
TTGCTGTCTCTTTATGAGGAGTTGTGGCCCGTTGTCAGGCAACGTGGCGTGGTGTGCACTGTGTTTGCTG
ACGCAACCCCCACTGGTTGGGGCATTGCCACCACCTGTCAGCTCCTTTCCGGGACTTTCGCTTTCCCCCT
CCCTATTGCCACGGCGGAACTCATCGCCGCCTGCCTTGCCCGCTGCTGGACAGGGGCTCGGCTGTTGGGC
ACTGACAATTCCGTGGTGTTGTCGGGGAAATCATCGTCCTTTCCTTGGCTGCTCGCCTGTGTTGCCACCT
GGATTCTGCGCGGGACGTCCTTCTGCTACGTCCCTTCGGCCCTCAATCCAGCGGACCTTCCTTCCCGCGG
CCTGCTGCCGGCTCTGCGGCCTCTTCCGCGTCTTCGCCTTCGCCCTCAGACGAGTCGGATCTCCCTTTGG
GCCGCCTCCCCGCGTCGACTTTAAGACCAATGACTTACAAGGCAGCTGTAGATCTTAGCCACTTTTTAAA
AGAAAAGGGGGGACTGGAAGGGCTAATTCACTCCCAACGAAGACAAGATCTGCTTTTTGCTTGTACTGGG
TCTCTCTGGTTAGACCAGATCTGAGCCTGGGAGCTCTCTGGCTAACTAGGGAACCCACTGCTTAAGCCTC
AATAAAGCTTGCCTTGAGTGCTTCAAGTAGTGTGTGCCCGTCTGTTGTGTGACTCTGGTAACTAGAGATC
CCTCAGACCCTTTTAGTCAGTGTGGAAAATCTCTAGCAGTACGTATAGTAGTTCATGTCATCTTATTATT
CAGTATTTATAACTTGCAAAGAAATGAATATCAGAGAGTGAGAGGAACTTGTTTATTGCAGCTTATAATG
GTTACAAATAAAGCAATAGCATCACAAATTTCACAAATAAAGCATTTTTTTCACTGCATTCTAGTTGTGG
TTTGTCCAAACTCATCAATGTATCTTATCATGTCTGGCTCTAGCTATCCCGCCCCTAACTCCGCCCATCC
CGCCCCTAACTCCGCCCAGTTCCGCCCATTCTCCGCCCCATGGCTGACTAATTTTTTTTATTTATGCAGA
GGCCGAGGCCGCCTCGGCCTCTGAGCTATTCCAGAAGTAGTGAGGAGGCTTTTTTGGAGGCCTAGGGACG
TACCCAATTCGCCCTATAGTGAGTCGTATTACGCGCGCTCACTGGCCGTCGTTTTACAACGTCGTGACTG
GGAAAACCCTGGCGTTACCCAACTTAATCGCCTTGCAGCACATCCCCCTTTCGCCAGCTGGCGTAATAGC
GAAGAGGCCCGCACCGATCGCCCTTCCCAACAGTTGCGCAGCCTGAATGGCGAATGGG
[124 nt withheld, positions 7199-7322]
C
[91 nt withheld, positions 7324-7414]
A
[49 nt withheld, positions 7416-7464]
CCTTTGACGTTGGAGTCCACGTTCTTT
[37 nt withheld, positions 7492-7528]
ACCCTATCTCGGTCTATTCTTTTGATTTATAAGGGATTTTGCCGATTTCGGCCTATTGGTTAAAAAATGA
GCTGATTTAACAAAAATTTAACGCGAATTTTAACAAAATATTAACGCTTACAATTTAGGTGGCACTTTTC
GGGGAAATGTGCGCGGAACCCCTATTTGTTTATTTTTCTAAATACATTCAAATATGTATCCGCTCATGAG
ACAATAACCCTGATAAATGCTTCAATAATATTGAAAAAGGAAGAGTATGAGTATTCAACATTTCCGTGTC
GCCCTTATTCCCTTTTTTGCGGCATTTTGCCTTCCTGTTTTTGCTCACCCAGAAACGCTGGTGAAAGTAA
AAGATGCTGAAGATCAGTTGGGTGCACGAGTGGGTTACATCGAACTGGATCTCAACAGCGGTAAGATCCT
TGAGAGTTTTCGCCCCGAAGAACGTTTTCCAATGATGAGCACTTTTAAAGTTCTGCTATGTGGCGCGGTA
TTATCCCGTATTGACGCCGGGCAAGAGCAACTCGGTCGCCGCATACACTATTCTCAGAATGACTTGGTTG
AGTACTCACCAGTCACAGAAAAGCATCTTACGGATGGCATGACAGTAAGAGAATTATGCAGTGCTGCCAT
AACCATGAGTGATAACACTGCGGCCAACTTACTTCTGACAACGATCGGAGGACCGAAGGAGCTAACCGCT
TTTTTGCACAACATGGGGGATCATGTAACTCGCCTTGATCGTTGGGAACCGGAGCTGAATGAAGCCATAC
CAAACGACGAGCGTGACACCACGATGCCTGTAGCAATGGCAACAACGTTGCGCAAACTATTAACTGGCGA
ACTACTTACTCTAGCTTCCCGGCAACAATTAATAGACTGGATGGAGGCGGATAAAGTTGCAGGACCACTT
CTGCGCTCGGCCCTTCCGGCTGGCTGGTTTATTGCTGATAAATCTGGAGCCGGTGAGCGTGGGTCTCGCG
GTATCATTGCAGCACTGGGGCCAGATGGTAAGCCCTCCCGTATCGTAGTTATCTACACGACGGGGAGTCA
GGCAACTATGGATGAACGAAATAGACAGATCGCTGAGATAGGTGCCTCACTGATTAAGCATTGGTAACTG
TCAGACCAAGTTTACTCATATATACTTTAGATTGATTTAAAACTTCATTTTTAATTTAAAAGGATCTAGG
TGAAGATCCTTTTTGATAATCTCATGACCAAAATCCCTTAACGTGAGTTTTCGTTCCACTGAGCGTCAGA
CCCCGTAGAAAAGATCAAAGGATCTTCTTGAGATCCTTTTTTTCTGCGCGTAATCTGCTGCTTGCAAACA
AAAAAACCACCGCTACCAGCGGTGGTTTGTTTGCCGGATCAAGAGCTACCAACTCTTTTTCCGAAGGTAA
CTGGCTTCAGCAGAGCGCAGATACCAAATACTGTTCTTCTAGTGTAGCCGTAGTTAGGCCACCACTTCAA
GAACTCTGTAGCACCGCCTACATACCTCGCTCTGCTAATCCTGTTACCAGTGGCTGCTGCCAGTGGCGAT
AAGTCGTGTCTTACCGGGTTGGACTCAAGACGATAGTTACCGGATAAGGCGCAGCGGTCGGGCTGAACGG
GGGGTTCGTGCACACAGCCCAGCTTGGAGCGAACGACCTACACCGAACTGAGATACCTACAGCGTGAGCT
ATGAGAAAGCGCCACGCTTCCCGAAGGGAGAAAGGCGGACAGGTATCCGGTAAGCGGCAGGGTCGGAACA
GGAGAGCGCACGAGGGAGCTTCCAGGGGGAAACGCCTGGTATCTTTATAGTCCTGTCGGGTTTCGCCACC
TCTGACTTGAGCGTCGATTTTTGTGATGCTCGTCAGGGGGGCGGAGCCTATGGAAAAACGCCAGCAACGC
GGCCTTTTTACGGTTCCTGGCCTTTTGCTGGCCTTTTGCTCACATGTTCTTTCCTGCGTTATCCCCTGAT
TCTGTGGATAACCGTATTACCGCCTTTGAGTGAGCTGATACCGCTCGCCGCAGCCGAACGACCGAGCGCA
GCGAGTCAGTGAGCGAGGAAGCGGAAGAGCGCCCAATACGCAAACCGCCTCTCCCCGCGCGTTGGCCGAT
TCATTAATGCAGCTGGCACGACAGGTTTCCCGACTGGAAAGCGGGCAGTGAGCGCAACGCAATTAATGTG
AGTTAGCTCACTCATTAGGCACCCCAGGCTTTACACTTTATGCTTCCGGCTCGTATGTTGTGTGGAATTG
TGAGCGGATAACAATTTCACACAGGAAACAGCTATGACCATGATTACGCCAAGCGCGCAATTAACCCTCA
CTAAAGGGAACAAAAGCTGGAGCTGCAAGC
