>Addgene plasmid #143272 | TFORF1435 | depositor partial sequence | sequence record 281954 | Insert
ACCGCCACCATGAATCAACGAAGGAGTGAGTCAAGGCCCGGGAACCACAGACTCCAAGCCTACGCAGAGC
CCGGGAAGGGGGATTCCGGAGGGGCGGGGCCTCTTTCCGGAAGCGCCCGCCGGGGGCGGGGAGGGGGCGG
GGCCATCCGCGTGAGGCGACCCTGTTGGTCCGGAGGGGCGGGGCGAGGAGGAGGACCCGCTTGGGCGGTT
CGGCTGCCCACAGTAACCGCTGGGTGGACCTGGCCAGCGCTCCGAACCTTGTCCTCGCTGCGCGCCGGCC
CCTCGGAGCCCCACAGCCCGGGAAGGAGGCCGCCGCGGGCCGGGCGCCCGCTCTGCCAAGCGGACCCGCA
ACCCGGAAAGGCGGCGCGGCGGAGCCTGGAGCCGGATCCTGCTCAGACCGGGCCCCGGCCGGCCAGAGCC
GCGGGCATGTCGGAGGCGCGGAAGGGGCCGGACGAGGCGGAGGAGAGCCAGTACGACTCTGGCATTGAGT
CTCTGCGCTCTCTGCGCTCCCTACCCGAGTCCACCTCGGCTCCAGCCTCCGGGCCCTCGGACGGCAGCCC
CCAGCCCTGCACCCATCCTCCGGGACCCGTCAAGGAACCACAGGAGAAGGAAGACGCGGATGGGGAGCGG
GCTGATTCCACCTATGGCTCCTCCTCGCTCACCTACACCCTGTCCTTGCTGGGGGGCCCCGAGGCTGAGG
ACCCGGCCCCACGCCTGCCACTCCCCCACGTGGGGGCGCTGAGCCCTCAGCAGCTGGAAGCACTCACTTA
CATCTCCGAGGACGGAGACACGCTGGTCCACCTGGCAGTGATTCATGAGGCCCCAGCGGTGCTGCTCTGT
TGCCTGGCTTTGCTGCCCCAGGAGGTCCTGGACATTCAAAATAACCTTTACCAGACAGCACTCCATCTGG
CTGTACATCTGGACCAACCGGGCGCAGTTCGGGCACTGGTGCTGAAGGGGGCCAGCCGGGCACTACAGGA
CCGGCATGGTGACACAGCCCTTCATGTGGCCTGCCAGCGCCAGCACTTGGCCTGTGCCCGCTGCCTGCTG
GAAGGGCGGCCAGAGCCAGGCAGAGGAACATCTCACTCTCTGGACCTCCAGCTGCAAAACTGGCAAGGTC
TGGCTTGTCTCCACATTGCCACCCTTCAGAAGAACCAACCACTCATGGAATTGCTGCTTCGGAATGGAGC
TGACATTGATGTGCAGGAGGGCACCAGTGGTAAGACAGCGCTGCACCTGGCTGTGGAAACCCAAGAGCGG
GGCCTGGTACAGTTCCTGCTCCAGGCTGGTGCCCAGGTAGATGCCCGCATGCTGAACGGGTGCACACCCC
TGCACCTGGCAGCTGGCCGGGGTCTCATGGGCATCTCATCCACTCTGTGCAAGGCGGGTGCTGACTCCCT
GCTGCGGAATGTGGAGGATGAGACGCCCCAGGACCTGACTGAGGAATCCCTTGTCCTTTTGCCCTTTGAT
GACCTGAAGATCTCAGGGAAACTGCTGCTGTGTACCGACTAGTAATGAACTAGTCCGTAACTTGAAAGTA
TTTCGATTTCTTGGCTTTATATATCTTGTGGAAAGGACGACAGCTTAAGTGTGACATTGAGTCC
