>Addgene plasmid #143272 | TFORF1435 | depositor partial sequence | sequence record 281955 | Barcode
CAGCTTAAGTGTGACATTGAGTCC
